Addgene plasmid #212799: pcDNA5-FRT-TO-Myc-E3(1)-CUbo
Purpose: Constitutive/Doxycycline-inducible expression of Myc-E3(1)-CUbo in mammalian cells
Depositing lab: Helle Ulrich. Depositing organization: Institut fuer Molekulare Biologie (IMB Mainz). Publication: Ubiquiton-An inducible, linkage-specific polyubiquitylation tool. Renz C, Asimaki E, Meister C, Albanese V, Petriukov K, Krapoth NC, Wegmann S, Wollscheid HP, Wong RP, Fulzele A, Chen JX, Leon S, Ulrich HD. Mol Cell. 2024 Jan 18;84(2):386-400.e11. doi: 10.1016/j.molcel.2023.11.016. Epub 2023 Dec 15. PubMed 38103558.
Backbone
  Vector backbone: pcDNA5-FRT/TO
  Vector type: Mammalian Expression
  Selectable markers: Hygromycin
Growth in bacteria
  Bacterial resistance: Ampicillin, 100 μg/mL
  Growth temperature: 37°C
  Growth strain: Top10
  Copy number: High Copy
Gene/Insert
  Gene/Insert name: E3(1)
  Species: H. sapiens (human), S. cerevisiae (budding yeast)
  Tag / fusion protein: Myc (N terminal on insert); CUbo (C terminal on insert)
  Cloning method: Unknown
Terms and licenses: Academic/Nonprofit Terms; Industry Terms: Not Available to Industry
Depositor comments: pHU5236; codon-optimized for mammalian cells
How to cite: pcDNA5-FRT-TO-Myc-E3(1)-CUbo was a gift from Helle Ulrich (Addgene plasmid # 212799 ; http://n2t.net/addgene:212799 ; RRID:Addgene_212799)
