[The description below was written by a language model from this plasmid's Addgene catalogue record and pLannotate feature annotations shown in this document.]
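Description:
pcDNA5-FRT-TO-Myc-E3(1)-CUbo is an 8,073 nt mammalian expression plasmid built on the pcDNA5-FRT/TO backbone. It is maintained in E. coli through a high-copy ColE1/pUC-type origin and an ampicillin resistance gene. The backbone carries an FRT site directly upstream of a hygromycin resistance coding sequence followed by an SV40 polyadenylation signal. In this vector family, the arrangement allows FLP-mediated integration into a genomic FRT landing site in a suitable host cell line, with hygromycin selection of integrants. A partial f1 origin and lac promoter/operator remnants are also annotated as backbone elements.

Expression is driven by the CMV enhancer and promoter, followed by short tet operator matches. Transcription is therefore constitutive in ordinary cells and doxycycline-inducible in cells expressing the Tet repressor, as the stated purpose indicates. It terminates at a bGH polyadenylation signal. The codon-optimized insert is recorded as E3(1) with an N-terminal Myc tag and a C-terminal CUbo fusion, drawing on human and budding yeast sequences. The feature table resolves the open reading frame into a ubiquitin-related segment, a fragment of human RNF31, full-length human FKBP12 (FKBP1A), a fragment of yeast ubiquitin, and a GFP (S65T)-type fluorescent protein. The Myc tag is not separately annotated, and the record does not define which of these annotated segments make up CUbo.

The construct belongs to the Ubiquiton toolset, described as an inducible, linkage-specific polyubiquitylation system. It supplies the engineered E3 component for mammalian cells. RNF31 is known as the catalytic subunit of the linear ubiquitin chain assembly complex, and FKBP12 is commonly used in chemically induced dimerization, though the record does not spell out the mechanism.
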