Features (pLannotate 1.2.2; 25 found; start..end, strand, type, name):
     28..80      -  misc_feature   bom (fragment): basis of mobility region from pBR322
    235..614     +  enhancer       CMV enhancer: human cytomegalovirus immediate early enhancer
    615..818     +  promoter       CMV promoter: human cytomegalovirus (CMV) immediate early promoter
    820..839     +  promoter       PLtetO-1 promoter (fragment): modified phage lambda PL promoter with tet operator sites (Lutz and Bujard, 1997)
    841..860     +  promoter       PLtetO-1 promoter (fragment): modified phage lambda PL promoter with tet operator sites (Lutz and Bujard, 1997)
    868..901     +  promoter       TRE3GV promoter (fragment): 3rd-generation Tet-responsive promoter that can be activated by binding of Tet-On® 3G, optimized for retroviral and lentiviral vectors
   1029..1481    +  CDS            UBIQP_XENLA (fragment): Experimental evidence at protein level: Swiss-Prot protein existence level 1. Ubiquitin exists either covalently attached to another protein, or free (unanchored). When covalently bound, it is conjugated to target proteins via an isopeptide bond either as a monomer (monoubiquitin), a polymer linked via different Lys residues of the ubiquitin (polyubiquitin chains) or a linear polymer linked via the initiator Met of the ubiquitin (linear polyubiquitin chains). Polyubiquitin chains, when attached to a target protein, have different functions depending on the Lys residue of the ubiquitin that is
   1611..2732    +  CDS            RNF31 (fragment): RNF31_HUMAN - Also known as ZIBRA From Homo sapiens (Human).
   2805..3128    +  CDS            FKBP1A: FKB1A_HUMAN - Also known as FKBP1, FKBP12. Experimental evidence at protein level: Swiss-Prot protein existence level 1. Keeps in an inactive conformation TGFBR1, the TGF-beta type I serine/threonine kinase receptor, preventing TGF-beta receptor activation in absence of ligand. Recruits SMAD7 to ACVR1B which prevents the association of SMAD2 and SMAD3 with the activin receptor complex, thereby blocking the activin signal. May modulate the RYR1 calcium channel activity. PPIases accelerate the folding of proteins. It catalyzes the cis-trans isomerization of proline imidic peptide bonds in oligop
   3138..3261    +  CDS            ubiquitin (fragment): Saccharomyces cerevisiae ubiquitin
   3267..3977    +  CDS            GFP (S65T): GFP (S65T) is a basic (constitutively fluorescent) green fluorescent protein published in 1995, derived from Aequorea victoria.
   4031..4255    +  polyA_signal   bGH poly(A) signal: bovine growth hormone polyadenylation signal
   4259..4280    +  promoter       SV40 promoter (fragment): SV40 enhancer and early promoter
   4301..4534    +  rep_origin     f1 ori (fragment) (sequence partly withheld): f1 bacteriophage origin of replication; arrow indicates direction of (+) strand synthesis
   4539..4586    +  protein_bind   FRT: FLP-mediated recombination occurs in the 8-bp core sequence TCTAGAAA (Turan and Bode, 2011). FLP recombinase from the Saccharomyces cerevisiae 2μ plasmid
   4594..5616    +  CDS            HygR: aminoglycoside phosphotransferase from E. coli; aph(4)-Ia; confers resistance to hygromycin
   5626..5751    +  CDS            ble (fragment): BLE_KLEPN - Experimental evidence at protein level: Swiss-Prot protein existence level 1. Binding protein with a strong affinity to the bleomycin family of antibiotics. Binds to CL990; an antimitotic-antibiotic compound. From Klebsiella pneumoniae.
   5746..5867    +  polyA_signal   SV40 poly(A) signal: SV40 polyadenylation signal
   5940..5956    -  protein_bind   lac operator: The lac repressor binds to the lac operator to inhibit transcription in E. coli. This inhibition can be relieved by adding lactose or isopropyl-β-D-thiogalactopyranoside (IPTG). lac repressor encoded by lacI
   5964..5994    -  promoter       lac promoter: promoter for the E. coli lac operon
   6009..6030    -  protein_bind   CAP binding site: CAP binding activates transcription in the presence of cAMP. E. coli catabolite activator protein
   6043..6135    -  CDS            lacI (fragment): lac repressor; lacI; The lac repressor binds to the lac operator to inhibit transcription in E. coli. This inhibition can be relieved by adding lactose or isopropyl-β-D-thiogalactopyranoside (IPTG).
   6318..6906    -  rep_origin     ori: high-copy-number ColE1/pMB1/pBR322/pUC origin of replication
   7077..7937    -  CDS            AmpR: β-lactamase; bla; confers resistance to ampicillin, carbenicillin, and related antibiotics
   7938..8042    -  promoter       AmpR promoter: bla
>Addgene plasmid #212799 | pcDNA5-FRT-TO-Myc-E3(1)-CUbo | addgene full sequence | sequence record 421798 | Addgene NGS Result
GACGGATCGGGAGATCTCCCGATCCCCTATGGTGCACTCTCAGTACAATCTGCTCTGATGCCGCATAGTT
AAGCCAGTATCTGCTCCCTGCTTGTGTGTTGGAGGTCGCTGAGTAGTGCGCGAGCAAAATTTAAGCTACA
ACAAGGCAAGGCTTGACCGACAATTGCATGAAGAATCTGCTTAGGGTTAGGCGTTTTGCGCTGCTTCGCG
ATGTACGGGCCAGATATACGCGTTGACATTGATTATTGACTAGTTATTAATAGTAATCAATTACGGGGTC
ATTAGTTCATAGCCCATATATGGAGTTCCGCGTTACATAACTTACGGTAAATGGCCCGCCTGGCTGACCG
CCCAACGACCCCCGCCCATTGACGTCAATAATGACGTATGTTCCCATAGTAACGCCAATAGGGACTTTCC
ATTGACGTCAATGGGTGGAGTATTTACGGTAAACTGCCCACTTGGCAGTACATCAAGTGTATCATATGCC
AAGTACGCCCCCTATTGACGTCAATGACGGTAAATGGCCCGCCTGGCATTATGCCCAGTACATGACCTTA
TGGGACTTTCCTACTTGGCAGTACATCTACGTATTAGTCATCGCTATTACCATGGTGATGCGGTTTTGGC
AGTACATCAATGGGCGTGGATAGCGGTTTGACTCACGGGGATTTCCAAGTCTCCACCCCATTGACGTCAA
TGGGAGTTTGTTTTGGCACCAAAATCAACGGGACTTTCCAAAATGTCGTAACAACTCCGCCCCATTGACG
CAAATGGGCGGTAGGCGTGTACGGTGGGAGGTCTATATAAGCAGAGCTCTCCCTATCAGTGATAGAGATC
TCCCTATCAGTGATAGAGATCGTCGACGAGCTCGTTTAGTGAACCGTCAGATCGCCTGGAGACGCCATCC
ACGCTGTTTTGACCTCCATAGAAGACACCGGGACCGATCCAGCCTCCGGACTCTAGCGTTTAAACTTAAG
CTTACCATGGAACAAAAACTTATTTCTGAAGAAGACTTGGGCGCTACAATGCAGATTTTCGTCAAGACTT
TGACCGGTAAAACCATAACATTGGAAGTTGAATCTTCCGATACCATCGACAACGTTAAGTCGCGTATTCA
AGACAAGGAAGGCATTCCACCTGATCAACAAAGATTGATCTTTGCCGGTAGACAGCTCGAGGACGGTAGA
ACGCTGTCTGATTACAACATTCAGCGTGAGTCCACCTTACATCTTGTGCTAAGGCTACGTGGCCTCATGC
AGATTTTCGTCAAGACTTTGACCGGTAAAACCATAACATTGGAAGTTGAATCTTCCGATACCATCGACAA
CGTTAAGTCGCGTATTCAAGACAAGGAAGGCATTCCACCTGATCAACAAAGATTGATCTTTGCCGGTAGA
CAGCTCGAGGACGGTAGAACGCTGTCTGATTACAACATTCAGCGTGAGTCCACCTTACATCTTGTGCTAA
GGCTACGTGGCCTCGCTTCTGGTGCTGGCGGTTCTGAAGGTGGCGGATCTGAAGGTGGCACATCTGGCGC
TACAAGATCTGCTAGCGGTGCTGGAGGTAGCGAGGGTGGAGGAAGCGAGGGTGGAACAAGCGGAGCCACC
TGCGCCGTGTGCGGCTGGGCCCTGCCCCACAACCGCATGCAGGCCCTGACCAGCTGCGAGTGCACCATCT
GCCCCGACTGCTTCCGCCAGCACTTCACCATCGCCCTGAAGGAGAAGCACATCACCGACATGGTGTGCCC
CGCCTGTGGCCGCCCCGACCTGACCGACGACACCCAGCTGCTGAGCTACTTCAGCACCCTGGACATCCAG
CTGCGCGAGAGCCTGGAGCCCGACGCCTACGCCCTGTTCCACAAGAAGCTGACCGAGGGCGTGCTGATGC
GCGACCCCAAGTTCCTGTGGTGCGCCCAGTGCAGCTTCGGCTTCATCTACGAGCGCGAGCAGCTGGAGGC
CACCTGCCCCCAGTGCCACCAGACCTTCTGCGTGCGCTGCAAGCGCCAGTGGGAGGAGCAGCACCGAGGC
CGCAGCTGCGAGGACTTCCAGAACTGGAAGCGCATGAACGACCCCGAGTACCAGGCCCAGGGCCTGGCCA
TGTACCTGCAGGAGAACGGCATCGACTGCCCTAAGTGCAAGTTCAGCTACGCCCTGGCCCGCGGCGGCTG
CATGCACTTCCACTGCACCCAGTGCCGCCACCAGTTCTGCAGCGGATGCTATAACGCCTTCTACGCCAAG
AACAAGTGTCCTGAGCCCAACTGCCGCGTGAAAAAGAGCCTGCACGGACACCACCCCCGCGACTGCCTGT
TCTACCTGCGCGACTGGACCGCCCTGCGCCTGCAGAAGCTGCTGCAGGACAACAACGTGATGTTCAACAC
CGAGCCTCCTGCTGGAGCTCGCGCTGTGCCTGGAGGAGGATGCCGCGTGATCGAGCAGAAGGAGGTGCCT
AACGGCCTGCGCGACGAGGCCTGCGGCAAGGAGACCCCTGCCGGCTACGCCGGCCTGTGCCAGGCCCACT
ACAAGGAGTACCTGGTGAGCCTGATCAACGCCCACTCTCTGGACCCTGCCACCCTGTACGAGGTGGAGGA
GCTGGAGACCGCCACCGAGCGCTACCTGCACGTGCGCCCTCAGCCCCTGGCTGGAGAGGACCCTCCTGCT
TACCAGGCTCGCCTGCTGCAGAAGCTGACCGAGGAGGTGCCCCTGGGACAGAGCATCCCTCGCCGCCGCA
AGGGATCGCTTCTGGTGCTGGCGGTTCTGAAGGTGGCGGATCTGAAGGTGGCACATCTGGCGCTACATGG
ATCCATGGGAGTGCAGGTGGAAACCATCTCCCCAGGAGACGGGCGCACCTTCCCCAAGCGCGGCCAGACC
TGCGTGGTGCACTACACCGGGATGCTTGAAGATGGAAAGAAATTTGATTCCTCCCGGGACAGAAACAAGC
CCTTTAAGTTTATGCTAGGCAAGCAGGAGGTGATCCGAGGCTGGGAAGAAGGGGTTGCCCAGATGAGTGT
GGGTCAGAGAGCCAAACTGACTATATCTCCAGATTATGCCTATGGTGCCACTGGGCACCCAGGCATCATC
CCACCACATGCCACTCTCGTCTTCGATGTGGAGCTTCTAAAACTGGAAGGGTCGACCGGTATCCCTCCAG
ATCAACAAAGATTGATCTTTGCCGGTAAGCAGCTAGAAGACGGTAGAACGCTGTCTGATTACAACATTCA
GAAGGAGTCCACCTTACATCTTGTGCTAAGGCTAAGAGGTGTTTAAAGTAAAGGAGAAGAACTTTTCACT
GGAGTTGTCCCAATTCTTGTTGAATTAGATGGTGATGTTAATGGGCACAAATTTTCTGTCAGTGGAGAGG
GTGAAGGTGATGCAACATACGGAAAACTTACCCTTAAATTTATTTGCACTACTGGAAAACTACCTGTTCC
ATGGCCAACACTGGTCACCACTTTCACTTATGGTGTTCAATGCTTCTCGAGATACCCAGACCATATGAAA
CGGCATGACTTTTTCAAGAGTGCCATGCCCGAAGGTTATGTACAGGAAAGAACTATATTTTTCAAAGATG
ACGGGAACTACAAGACACGTGCTGAAGTCAAGTTTGAAGGTGATACCCTTGTTAATAGAATCGAGTTAAA
AGGTATTGATTTTAAAGAAGATGGAAACATTCTTGGACACAAATTGGAATACAACTATAACTCACACAAT
GTATACATCATGGCAGACAAACAAAAGAATGGAATCAAAGCTAACTTCAAAATTAGACACAACATTGAAG
ATGGAAGCGTTCAACTAGCAGACCATTATCAACAAAATACTCCAATTGGCGATGGCCCTGTCCTTTTACC
AGACAACCATTACCTGTCCACACAATCTGCCCTTTCGAAAGATCCCAACGAAAAGAGAGACCACATGGTC
CTTCTTGAGTTTGTAACAGCTGCTGGGATTACACATGGCATGGATGAACTATACAAATAAGCGGCCGCTC
GAGTCTAGAGGGCCCGTTTAAACCCGCTGATCAGCCTCGACTGTGCCTTCTAGTTGCCAGCCATCTGTTG
TTTGCCCCTCCCCCGTGCCTTCCTTGACCCTGGAAGGTGCCACTCCCACTGTCCTTTCCTAATAAAATGA
GGAAATTGCATCGCATTGTCTGAGTAGGTGTCATTCTATTCTGGGGGGTGGGGTGGGGCAGGACAGCAAG
GGGGAGGATTGGGAAGACAATAGCAGGCATGCTGGGGATGCGGTGGGCTCTATGGCTTCTGAGGCGGAAA
GAACCAGCTGGGGCTCTAGGGGGTATCCCC
[124 nt withheld, positions 4301-4424]
C
[91 nt withheld, positions 4426-4516]
AGGGTGATGGTTCACGTACCTAGAAGTTCCTATTCCGAAGTTCCTATTCTCTAGAAAGTATAGGAACTTC
CTTGGCCAAAAAGCCTGAACTCACCGCGACGTCTGTCGAGAAGTTTCTGATCGAAAAGTTCGACAGCGTC
TCCGACCTGATGCAGCTCTCGGAGGGCGAAGAATCTCGTGCTTTCAGCTTCGATGTAGGAGGGCGTGGAT
ATGTCCTGCGGGTAAATAGCTGCGCCGATGGTTTCTACAAAGATCGTTATGTTTATCGGCACTTTGCATC
GGCCGCGCTCCCGATTCCGGAAGTGCTTGACATTGGGGAATTCAGCGAGAGCCTGACCTATTGCATCTCC
CGCCGTGCACAGGGTGTCACGTTGCAAGACCTGCCTGAAACCGAACTGCCCGCTGTTCTGCAGCCGGTCG
CGGAGGCCATGGATGCGATCGCTGCGGCCGATCTTAGCCAGACGAGCGGGTTCGGCCCATTCGGACCGCA
AGGAATCGGTCAATACACTACATGGCGTGATTTCATATGCGCGATTGCTGATCCCCATGTGTATCACTGG
CAAACTGTGATGGACGACACCGTCAGTGCGTCCGTCGCGCAGGCTCTCGATGAGCTGATGCTTTGGGCCG
AGGACTGCCCCGAAGTCCGGCACCTCGTGCACGCGGATTTCGGCTCCAACAATGTCCTGACGGACAATGG
CCGCATAACAGCGGTCATTGACTGGAGCGAGGCGATGTTCGGGGATTCCCAATACGAGGTCGCCAACATC
TTCTTCTGGAGGCCGTGGTTGGCTTGTATGGAGCAGCAGACGCGCTACTTCGAGCGGAGGCATCCGGAGC
TTGCAGGATCGCCGCGGCTCCGGGCGTATATGCTCCGCATTGGTCTTGACCAACTCTATCAGAGCTTGGT
TGACGGCAATTTCGATGATGCAGCTTGGGCGCAGGGTCGATGCGACGCAATCGTCCGATCCGGAGCCGGG
ACTGTCGGGCGTACACAAATCGCCCGCAGAAGCGCGGCCGTCTGGACCGATGGCTGTGTAGAAGTACTCG
CCGATAGTGGAAACCGACGCCCCAGCACTCGTCCGAGGGCAAAGGAATAGCACGTACTACGAGATTTCGA
TTCCACCGCCGCCTTCTATGAAAGGTTGGGCTTCGGAATCGTTTTCCGGGACGCCGGCTGGATGATCCTC
CAGCGCGGGGATCTCATGCTGGAGTTCTTCGCCCACCCCAACTTGTTTATTGCAGCTTATAATGGTTACA
AATAAAGCAATAGCATCACAAATTTCACAAATAAAGCATTTTTTTCACTGCATTCTAGTTGTGGTTTGTC
CAAACTCATCAATGTATCTTATCATGTCTGTATACCGTCGACCTCTAGCTAGAGCTTGGCGTAATCATGG
TCATAGCTGTTTCCTGTGTGAAATTGTTATCCGCTCACAATTCCACACAACATACGAGCCGGAAGCATAA
AGTGTAAAGCCTGGGGTGCCTAATGAGTGAGCTAACTCACATTAATTGCGTTGCGCTCACTGCCCGCTTT
CCAGTCGGGAAACCTGTCGTGCCAGCTGCATTAATGAATCGGCCAACGCGCGGGGAGAGGCGGTTTGCGT
ATTGGGCGCTCTTCCGCTTCCTCGCTCACTGACTCGCTGCGCTCGGTCGTTCGGCTGCGGCGAGCGGTAT
CAGCTCACTCAAAGGCGGTAATACGGTTATCCACAGAATCAGGGGATAACGCAGGAAAGAACATGTGAGC
AAAAGGCCAGCAAAAGGCCAGGAACCGTAAAAAGGCCGCGTTGCTGGCGTTTTTCCATAGGCTCCGCCCC
CCTGACGAGCATCACAAAAATCGACGCTCAAGTCAGAGGTGGCGAAACCCGACAGGACTATAAAGATACC
AGGCGTTTCCCCCTGGAAGCTCCCTCGTGCGCTCTCCTGTTCCGACCCTGCCGCTTACCGGATACCTGTC
CGCCTTTCTCCCTTCGGGAAGCGTGGCGCTTTCTCATAGCTCACGCTGTAGGTATCTCAGTTCGGTGTAG
GTCGTTCGCTCCAAGCTGGGCTGTGTGCACGAACCCCCCGTTCAGCCCGACCGCTGCGCCTTATCCGGTA
ACTATCGTCTTGAGTCCAACCCGGTAAGACACGACTTATCGCCACTGGCAGCAGCCACTGGTAACAGGAT
TAGCAGAGCGAGGTATGTAGGCGGTGCTACAGAGTTCTTGAAGTGGTGGCCTAACTACGGCTACACTAGA
AGAACAGTATTTGGTATCTGCGCTCTGCTGAAGCCAGTTACCTTCGGAAAAAGAGTTGGTAGCTCTTGAT
CCGGCAAACAAACCACCGCTGGTAGCGGTGGTTTTTTTGTTTGCAAGCAGCAGATTACGCGCAGAAAAAA
AGGATCTCAAGAAGATCCTTTGATCTTTTCTACGGGGTCTGACGCTCAGTGGAACGAAAACTCACGTTAA
GGGATTTTGGTCATGAGATTATCAAAAAGGATCTTCACCTAGATCCTTTTAAATTAAAAATGAAGTTTTA
AATCAATCTAAAGTATATATGAGTAAACTTGGTCTGACAGTTACCAATGCTTAATCAGTGAGGCACCTAT
CTCAGCGATCTGTCTATTTCGTTCATCCATAGTTGCCTGACTCCCCGTCGTGTAGATAACTACGATACGG
GAGGGCTTACCATCTGGCCCCAGTGCTGCAATGATACCGCGAGACCCACGCTCACCGGCTCCAGATTTAT
CAGCAATAAACCAGCCAGCCGGAAGGGCCGAGCGCAGAAGTGGTCCTGCAACTTTATCCGCCTCCATCCA
GTCTATTAATTGTTGCCGGGAAGCTAGAGTAAGTAGTTCGCCAGTTAATAGTTTGCGCAACGTTGTTGCC
ATTGCTACAGGCATCGTGGTGTCACGCTCGTCGTTTGGTATGGCTTCATTCAGCTCCGGTTCCCAACGAT
CAAGGCGAGTTACATGATCCCCCATGTTGTGCAAAAAAGCGGTTAGCTCCTTCGGTCCTCCGATCGTTGT
CAGAAGTAAGTTGGCCGCAGTGTTATCACTCATGGTTATGGCAGCACTGCATAATTCTCTTACTGTCATG
CCATCCGTAAGATGCTTTTCTGTGACTGGTGAGTACTCAACCAAGTCATTCTGAGAATAGTGTATGCGGC
GACCGAGTTGCTCTTGCCCGGCGTCAATACGGGATAATACCGCGCCACATAGCAGAACTTTAAAAGTGCT
CATCATTGGAAAACGTTCTTCGGGGCGAAAACTCTCAAGGATCTTACCGCTGTTGAGATCCAGTTCGATG
TAACCCACTCGTGCACCCAACTGATCTTCAGCATCTTTTACTTTCACCAGCGTTTCTGGGTGAGCAAAAA
CAGGAAGGCAAAATGCCGCAAAAAAGGGAATAAGGGCGACACGGAAATGTTGAATACTCATACTCTTCCT
TTTTCAATATTATTGAAGCATTTATCAGGGTTATTGTCTCATGAGCGGATACATATTTGAATGTATTTAG
AAAAATAAACAAATAGGGGTTCCGCGCACATTTCCCCGAAAAGTGCCACCTGACGTC
